>Addgene plasmid #104280 | pHH0103 IQGAP2 WW domain | addgene full sequence | sequence record 203486 | Addgene NGS Result
TTGACAATTAATCATCGGCTCGTATAATGTGTGGAATTGTGAGCGGATAACAATTTCACACAGGAAACAG
CCAGTCCGTTTAGGTGTTTTCACGAGCACTTCACCAACAAGGACCATAGATTATGAAAATCGAAGAACAC
CATCACCATCACCATTCCAGCGGTAAGCTTATGTCCCCTATACTAGGTTATTGGAAAATTAAGGGCCTTG
TGCAACCCACTCGACTTCTTTTGGAATATCTTGAAGAAAAATATGAAGAGCATTTGTATGAGCGCGATGA
AGGTGATAAATGGCGAAACAAAAAGTTTGAATTGGGTTTGGAGTTTCCCAATCTTCCTTATTATATTGAT
GGTGATGTTAAATTAACACAGTCTATGGCCATCATACGTTATATAGCTGACAAGCACAACATGTTGGGTG
GTTGTCCAAAAGAGCGTGCAGAGATTTCAATGCTTGAAGGAGCGGTTTTGGATATTAGATACGGTGTTTC
GAGAATTGCATATAGTAAAGACTTTGAAACTCTCAAAGTTGATTTTCTTAGCAAGCTACCTGAAATGCTG
AAAATGTTCGAAGATCGTTTATGTCATAAAACATATTTAAATGGTGATCATGTAACCCATCCTGACTTCA
TGTTGTATGACGCTCTTGATGTTGTTTTATACATGGACCCAATGTGCCTGGATGCGTTCCCAAAATTAGT
TTGTTTTAAAAAACGTATTGAAGCTATCCCACAAATTGATAAGTACTTGAAATCCAGCAAGTATATAGCA
TGGCCTTTGCAGGGCTGGCAAGCCACGTTTGGTGGTGGCGACCATCCTCCAAAATCGGATCTGGAAGTTC
TGTTCCAGGGGCCCCTGTCCAGCGGTCTGGTTCCGCGTGGTTCCGGTACCGCGGCCCAGCCGGCCGAAAA
TCTGTACTTCCAAGGTCGTCGTGCCTCTGTGGAGCTCGAACGTGTGTCGTCCGATGGCTCGTGGCTGAAA
CTGAATCTGCATAAAAAATATGACTACTACTACAATACCGATAGCAAAGAAAGCAGCTGGGTGACCCCGG
AATCTTGCTTTTATTAGGCGGCCGCATA
[142 nt withheld, positions 1079-1220]
C
[98 nt withheld, positions 1222-1319]
AGTTTGTACTGGTGACGAAACTCAGTGTCTAGCTAGAGTGGC
[149 nt withheld, positions 1362-1510]
T
[41 nt withheld, positions 1512-1552]
T
[62 nt withheld, positions 1554-1615]
A
[35 nt withheld, positions 1617-1651]
CCTCCCTCAATCGGTTGAATGTCGCCCTTTTGTCTTTGGCGCTGGTAAACCATATGAA
[86 nt withheld, positions 1710-1795]
T
[54 nt withheld, positions 1797-1850]
CTAGCGCCGCCCTATACCTTGTCTGCCTCCCCGCGTTGCGTCGCGGTGCATGGAGCCGGGCCACCTCGAC
CTGAATGGAAGCCGGCGGCACCTCGCTAACGGATTCACCACTCCAAGAATTGGAGCCAATCAATTCTTGC
GGAGAACTGTGAATGCGCAAACCAACCCTTGGCAGAACATATCCATCGCGTCCGCCATCTCCAGCAGCCG
CACGCGGCGCATCTCGGGCAGCGTTGGGTCCTGGCCACGGGTGCGCATGATCGTGCTCCTGTCGTTGAGG
ACCCGGCTAGGCTGGCGGGGTTGCCTTACTGGTTAGCAGAATGAATCACCGATACGCGAGCGAACGTGAA
GCGACTGCTGCTGCAAAACGTCTGCGACCTGAGCAACAACATGAATGGTCTTCGGTTTCCGTGTTTCGTA
AAGTCTGGAAACGCGGAAGTCAGCGCCCTGCACCATTATGTTCCGGATCTGCATCGCAGGATGCTGCTGG
CTACCCTGTGGAACACCTACATCTGTATTAACGAAGCGCTGGCATTGACCCTGAGTGATTTTTCTCTGGT
CCCGCCGCATCCATACCGCCAGTTGTTTACCCTCACAACGTTCCAGTAACCGGGCATGTTCATCATCAGT
AACCCGTATCGTGAGCATCCTCTCTCGTTTCATCGGTATCATTACCCCCATGAACAGAAATCCCCCTTAC
ACGGAGGCATCAGTGACCAAACAGGAAAAAACCGCCCTTAACATGGCCCGCTTTATCAGAAGCCAGACAT
TAACGCTTCTGGAGAAACTCAACGAGCTGGACGCGGATGAACAGGCAGACATCTGTGAATCGCTTCACGA
CCACGCTGATGAGCTTTACCGCAGGATCCGCGAAATTGTAAGCGTTAATATTTTGTTAAAATTCGCGTTA
AATTTTTGTTAAATCAGCTCATTTTTTAACCAATAGGCCGAAATCGGCAAAATCCCTTATAAATCAAAAG
AATAGACCGAGATAGGGT
[37 nt withheld, positions 2849-2885]
AAAGAACGTGGACTCCAACGTCAAAGG
[49 nt withheld, positions 2913-2961]
T
[91 nt withheld, positions 2963-3053]
G
[124 nt withheld, positions 3055-3178]
CGCGGATCCTGCCTCGCGCGTTTCGGTGATGACGGTGAAAACCTCTGACACATGCAGCTCCCGGAGACGG
TCACAGCTTGTCTGTAAGCGGATGCCGGGAGCAGACAAGCCCGTCAGGGCGCGTCAGCGGGTGTTGGCGG
GTGTCGGGGCGCAGCCATGACCCAGTCACGTAGCGATAGCGGAGTGTATACTGGCTTAACTATGCGGCAT
CAGAGCAGATTGTACTGAGAGTGCACCATATGCGGTGTGAAATACCGCACAGATGCGTAAGGAGAAAATA
CCGCATCAGGCGCTCTTCCGCTTCCTCGCTCACTGACTCGCTGCGCTCGGTCGTTCGGCTGCGGCGAGCG
GTATCAGCTCACTCAAAGGCGGTAATACGGTTATCCACAGAATCAGGGGATAACGCAGGAAAGAACATGT
GAGCAAAAGGCCAGCAAAAGGCCAGGAACCGTAAAAAGGCCGCGTTGCTGGCGTTTTTCCATAGGCTCCG
CCCCCCTGACGAGCATCACAAAAATCGACGCTCAAGTCAGAGGTGGCGAAACCCGACAGGACTATAAAGA
TACCAGGGTTTCCCCCTGGAAGCTCCCTCGTGCGCTCTCCTGTTCCGACCCTGCCGCTTACCGGATACCT
GTCCGCCTTTCTCCCTTCGGGAAGCGTGGCGCTTTCTCATAGCTCACGCTGTAGGTATCTCAGTTCGGTG
TAGGTCGTTCGCTCCAAGCTGGGCTGTGTGCACGAACCCCCCGTTCAGCCCGACCGCTGCGCCTTATCCG
GTAACTATCGTCTTGAGTCCAACCCGGTAAGACACGACTTATCGCCACTGGCAGCAGCCACTGGTAACAG
GATTAGCAGAGCGAGGTATGTAGGCGGTGCTACAGAGTTCTTGAAGTGGTGGCCTAACTACGGCTACACT
AGAAGGACAGTATTTGGTATCTGCGCTCTGCTGAAGCCAGTTACCTTCGGAAAAAGAGTTGGTAGCTCTT
GATCCGGCAAACAAACCACCGCTGGTAGCGGTGGTTTTTTTGTTTGCAAGCAGCAGATTACGCGCAGAAA
AAAAGGATCTCAAGAAGATCCTTTGATCTTTTCTACGGGGTCTGACGCTCAGTGGAACGAAAACTCACGT
TAAGGGATTTTGGTCATGAGATTATCAAAAAGGATCTTCACCTAGATCCTTTTAAATTAAAAATGAAGTT
TTAAATCAATCTAAAGTATATATGAGTAAACTTGGTCTGACAGTTACCAATGCTTAATCAGTGAGGCACC
TATCTCAGCGATCTGTCTATTTCGTTCATCCATAGTTGCCTGACTCCCCGTCGTGTAGATAACTACGATA
CGGGAGGGCTTACCATCTGGCCCCAGTGCTGCAATGATACCGCGAGACCCACGCTCACCGGCTCCAGATT
TATCAGCAATAAACCAGCCAGCCGGAAGGGCCGAGCGCAGAAGTGGTCCTGCAACTTTATCCGCCTCCAT
CCAGTCTATTAATTGTTGCCGGGAAGCTAGAGTAAGTAGTTCGCCAGTTAATAGTTTGCGCAACGTTGTT
GCCATTGCTGCAGGCATCGTGGTGTCACGCTCGTCGTTTGGTATGGCTTCATTCAGCTCCGGTTCCCAAC
GATCAAGGCGAGTTACATGATCCCCCATGTTGTGCAAAAAAGCGGTTAGCTCCTTCGGTCCTCCGATCGT
TGTCAGAAGTAAGTTGGCCGCAGTGTTATCACTCATGGTTATGGCAGCACTGCATAATTCTCTTACTGTC
ATGCCATCCGTAAGATGCTTTTCTGTGACTGGTGAGTACTCAACCAAGTCATTCTGAGAATAGTGTATGC
GGCGACCGAGTTGCTCTTGCCCGGCGTCAACACGGGATAATACCGCGCCACATAGCAGAACTTTAAAAGT
GCTCATCATTGGAAAACGTTCTTCGGGGCGAAAACTCTCAAGGATCTTACCGCTGTTGAGATCCAGTTCG
ATGTAACCCACTCGTGCACCCAACTGATCTTCAGCATCTTTTACTTTCACCAGCGTTTCTGGGTGAGCAA
AAACAGGAAGGCAAAATGCCGCAAAAAAGGGAATAAGGGCGACACGGAAATGTTGAATACTCATACTCTT
CCTTTTTCAATATTATTGAAGCATTTATCAGGGTTATTGTCTCATGAGCGGATACATATTTGAATGTATT
TAGAAAAATAAACAAATAGGGGTTCCGCGCACATTTCCCCGAAAAGTGCCACCTGACGTCTAAGAAACCA
TTATTATCATGACATTAACCTATAAAAATAGGCGTATCACGAGGCCCTTTCGTCTTCAAGAATTCCCGAC
ACCATCGAATGGTGCAAAACCTTTCGCGGTATGGCATGATAGCGCCCGGAAGAGAGTCAATTCAGGGTGG
TGAATGTGAAACCAGTAACGTTATACGATGTCGCAGAGTATGCCGGTGTCTCTTATCAGACCGTTTCCCG
CGTGGTGAACCAGGCCAGCCACGTTTCTGCGAAAACGCGGGAAAAAGTGGAAGCGGCGATGGCGGAGCTG
AATTACATTCCCAACCGCGTGGCACAACAACTGGCGGGCAAACAGTCGTTGCTGATTGGCGTTGCCACCT
CCAGTCTGGCCCTGCACGCGCCGTCGCAAATTGTCGCGGCGATTAAATCTCGCGCCGATCAACTGGGTGC
CAGCGTGGTGGTGTCGATGGTAGAACGAAGCGGCGTCGAAGCCTGTAAAGCGGCGGTGCACAATCTTCTC
GCGCAACGCGTCAGTGGGCTGATCATTAACTATCCGCTGGATGACCAGGATGCCATTGCTGTGGAAGCTG
CCTGCACTAATGTTCCGGCGTTATTTCTTGATGTCTCTGACCAGACACCCATCAACAGTATTATTTTCTC
CCATGAAGACGGTACGCGACTGGGCGTGGAGCATCTGGTCGCATTGGGTCACCAGCAAATCGCGCTGTTA
GCGGGCCCATTAAGTTCTGTCTCGGCGCGTCTGCGTCTGGCTGGCTGGCATAAATATCTCACTCGCAATC
AAATTCAGCCGATAGCGGAACGGGAAGGCGACTGGAGTGCCATGTCCGGTTTTCAACAAACCATGCAAAT
GCTGAATGAGGGCATCGTTCCCACTGCGATGCTGGTTGCCAACGATCAGATGGCGCTGGGCGCAATGCGC
GCCATTACCGAGTCCGGGCTGCGCGTTGGTGCGGATATCTCGGTAGTGGGATACGACGATACCGAAGACA
GCTCATGTTATATCCCGCCGTTAACCACCATCAAACAGGATTTTCGCCTGCTGGGGCAAACCAGCGTGGA
CCGCTTGCTGCAACTCTCTCAGGGCCAGGCGGTGAAGGGCAATCAGCTGTTGCCCGTCTCACTGGTGAAA
AGAAAAACCACCCTGGCGCCCAATACGCAAACCGCCTCTCCCCGCGCGTTGGCCGATTCATTAATGCAGC
TGGCACGACAGGTTTCCCGACTGGAAAGCGGGCAGTGAGCGCAACGCAATTAATGTAAGTTAGCTCACTC
ATTAGGCACAATTCTCATGTTTGACAGCTTATCATCGACTGCACGGTGCACCAATGCTTCTGGCGTCAGG
CAGCCATCGGAAGCTGTGGTATGGCTGTGCAGGTCGTAAATCACTGCATAATTCGTGTCGCTCAAGGCGC
ACTCCCGTTCTGGATAATGTTTTTTGCGCCGACATCATAACGGTTCTGGCAAATATTCTGAAATGAGCTG
Features (pLannotate 1.2.2; 20 found; start..end, strand, type, name):
      1..29      +  promoter       tac promoter: strong E. coli promoter; hybrid between the trp and lac UV5 promoters
     37..53      +  protein_bind   lac operator: The lac repressor binds to the lac operator to inhibit transcription in E. coli. This inhibition can be relieved by adding lactose or isopropyl-β-D-thiogalactopyranoside (IPTG). lac repressor encoded by lacI
    138..155     +  CDS            6xHis: 6xHis affinity tag
    171..824     +  CDS            GST26_SCHJA: Experimental evidence at protein level: Swiss-Prot protein existence level 1. GST isoenzymes appear to play a central role in the parasite detoxification system. Other functions are also suspected including a role in increasing the solubility of haematin in the parasite gut. From Schistosoma japonicum (Blood fluke).
   1083..1130    +  terminator     fd terminator (sequence withheld): central terminator from bacteriophage fd (Otsuka and Kunisawa, 1982)
   1135..1347    +  CDS            M13 gene III (fragment) (sequence partly withheld): pIII; III; minor coat protein
   1362..1832    +  CDS            M13 gene III (fragment) (sequence partly withheld): pIII; III; minor coat protein
   1854..1924    +  CDS            TcR (fragment): tetracycline efflux protein; tet; confers resistance to tetracycline
   2166..2546    -  CDS            YPB1_ECOLX: Protein predicted: Swiss-Prot protein existence level 4. From Escherichia coli.
   2563..2714    +  CDS            rop (fragment): Rop protein, which maintains plasmids at low copy number; rop
   2750..3178    -  rep_origin     f1 ori (sequence partly withheld): f1 bacteriophage origin of replication; arrow indicates direction of (+) strand synthesis
   3187..3226    +  CDS            rop (fragment): Rop protein, which maintains plasmids at low copy number; rop
   3328..3468    +  misc_feature   bom: basis of mobility region from pBR322
   3654..4241    -  rep_origin     ori: high-copy-number ColE1/pMB1/pBR322/pUC origin of replication
   4412..5272    -  CDS            AmpR: β-lactamase; bla; confers resistance to ampicillin, carbenicillin, and related antibiotics
   5273..5377    -  promoter       AmpR promoter: bla
   5486..5563    +  promoter       lacIq promoter: lacI (mutant); In the lacIq allele, a single base change in the promoter boosts expression of the lacI gene about 10-fold.
   5564..6646    +  CDS            lacI: lac repressor; lacI; The lac repressor binds to the lac operator to inhibit transcription in E. coli. This inhibition can be relieved by adding lactose or isopropyl-β-D-thiogalactopyranoside (IPTG).
   6659..6680    +  protein_bind   CAP binding site: CAP binding activates transcription in the presence of cAMP. E. coli catabolite activator protein
   6699..6716    +  promoter       tet promoter (fragment): E. coli promoter for tetracycline efflux protein gene
