[The description below was written by a language model from this plasmid's Addgene catalogue record and pLannotate feature annotations shown in this document.]
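Description:
pHH0103 IQGAP2 WW domain is an ampicillin-selected bacterial expression plasmid built on the pHH0103 backbone for producing the WW domain of human IQGAP2 as a GST fusion in E. coli. The 183 bp insert is codon optimized for bacterial expression and was cloned between SfiI and NotI sites downstream of the backbone-encoded Schistosoma japonicum glutathione S-transferase. The feature table also shows a 6xHis tag just upstream of GST, so the product carries two N-terminal affinity handles. According to the depositor comments, a short linker separates GST from the domain. It contains what appears to be a TEV protease-type cleavage motif, which would allow the tag to be removed, although the record does not state this explicitly. The WW domain itself is not annotated in the feature table but would lie in the gap between the end of GST and the fd terminator.

Transcription is driven by the tac promoter with an adjacent lac operator. The plasmid carries its own lacI gene under the lacIq promoter, so expression is repressed until induced with IPTG. Propagation relies on a ColE1/pMB1-type origin with the pBR322 bom region, and β-lactamase provides selection. An f1 origin is also present. Downstream of the fd terminator are fragments of M13 gene III, along with remnants of rop and tetracycline-resistance sequences. These suggest that the backbone derives from a phagemid-type display vector, but they sit beyond the terminator and appear to be vestigial here. The construct is suited to making purified recombinant WW domain, for example for in vitro binding or specificity studies, though the record states only bacterial expression as its purpose.
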