Addgene plasmid #104280: pHH0103 IQGAP2 WW domain
Purpose: Bacterial expression of WW domain from IQGAP2
Depositing lab: Sachdev Sidhu & Marius Sudol. Depositing organization: University of Toronto.
Backbone
  Vector backbone: pHH0103
  Vector type: Bacterial Expression
Growth in bacteria
  Bacterial resistance: Ampicillin, 100 μg/mL
  Growth temperature: 37°C
  Growth strain: DH5alpha
  Copy number: Unknown
Gene/Insert
  Gene/Insert name: IQGAP2 WW domain
  Species: H. sapiens (human)
  Insert size (bp): 183
  Mutation: codon optimized for expression in bacteria
  Entrez Gene: IQGAP2
  Promoter: tac
  Tag / fusion protein: GST (N terminal on backbone)
  Cloning method: Restriction Enzyme; 5′ cloning site SfiI (unknown if destroyed); 3′ cloning site NotI (unknown if destroyed)
  Sequencing primers: 5′ pGEX-5'
Terms and licenses: Academic/Nonprofit Terms; Industry Terms: Not Available to Industry
Depositor comments: Amino acid sequence: Linker - ENLYFQGRRASV(gagctc) and WW domain - ERVSSDGSWLKLNLHKKYDYYYNTDSKESSWVTPESCFY
How to cite: pHH0103 IQGAP2 WW domain was a gift from Sachdev Sidhu & Marius Sudol (Addgene plasmid # 104280 ; http://n2t.net/addgene:104280 ; RRID:Addgene_104280)
