>Addgene plasmid #104280 | pHH0103 IQGAP2 WW domain | depositor partial sequence | sequence record 197432 | WW domain with linker
GGCCCAGCCGGCCGAAAATCTGTACTTCCAAGGTCGTCGTGCCTCTGTGGAGCTCGAACGTGTGTCGTCC
GATGGCTCGTGGCTGAAACTGAATCTGCATAAAAAATATGACTACTACTACAATACCGATAGCAAAGAAA
GCAGCTGGGTGACCCCGGAATCTTGCTTTTATTAGGCGGCCGC
